Addgene plasmid #65030: pUC18T-mini-Tn7T-Gm-ecfp
Purpose: GmR mini-Tn7 vector, mobilizable, for CFP tagging bacteria
Depositing lab: Herbert Schweizer. Depositing organization: Colorado State University, Fort Collins. Publication: mini-Tn7 insertion in bacteria with single attTn7 sites: example Pseudomonas aeruginosa. Choi KH, Schweizer HP. Nat Protoc. 2006;1(1):153-61. 10.1038/nprot.2006.24 PubMed 17406227.
Backbone
  Vector backbone: pUC18T-mini-Tn7T-Gm
  Backbone manufacturer: Herbert Schweizer
  Total vector size (bp): 5864
  Vector type: Bacterial Expression
Growth in bacteria
  Bacterial resistance: Gentamicin, 10 μg/mL
  Growth temperature: 37°C
  Growth strain: DH5alpha
  Growth instructions: also Ampicillin resistant
  Copy number: High Copy
Gene/Insert
  Gene/Insert name: ecfp (alt name: CFP)
Terms and licenses: Academic/Nonprofit Terms; Industry Terms: Not Available to Industry
Depositor comments: GenBank Accession # DQ493878
How to cite: pUC18T-mini-Tn7T-Gm-ecfp was a gift from Herbert Schweizer (Addgene plasmid # 65030 ; http://n2t.net/addgene:65030 ; RRID:Addgene_65030)
