[The description below was written by a language model from this plasmid's Addgene catalogue record and pLannotate feature annotations shown in this document.]
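Description:
pUC18T-mini-Tn7T-Gm-ecfp is a 5,864 bp mobilizable mini-Tn7 delivery plasmid for tagging bacteria with cyan fluorescent protein. It is built on the pUC18T-mini-Tn7T-Gm backbone. In E. coli it replicates at high copy from a ColE1/pUC-type origin and can be selected with either gentamicin or ampicillin, the latter through a full-length bla gene located outside the transposon. An IncP oriT allows conjugal transfer into recipient bacteria when transfer functions are provided by a helper. Short annotated fragments of lacZα, lacI, rop, bom and CmR appear to be leftovers of vector construction rather than functional parts.

The payload sits between the Tn7L and Tn7R ends, which define the segment that transposes into the chromosome. This segment carries the ECFP coding sequence, with two lac operator sites immediately upstream of it. No promoter is annotated at that position, so the record does not identify the element that drives ecfp. The segment also holds the aacC1 gentamicin acetyltransferase gene, expressed from a class 1 integron Pc promoter and flanked by FRT sites, so FLP recombinase can remove the marker after integration and leave an unmarked tagged strain. Paired lambda t0 and rrnB T1 terminators lie on either side of the resistance cassette. One pair follows ecfp and the other sits near Tn7R, where it would limit read-through into adjacent chromosomal DNA.

The associated publication concerns mini-Tn7 insertion in bacteria with single attTn7 sites, using Pseudomonas aeruginosa as the example. No Tn7 transposase genes are annotated on the plasmid, so transposition functions have to be supplied in trans.
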