Features (pLannotate 1.2.2; 25 found; start..end, strand, type, name):
    137..236     +  misc_feature   bom (fragment): basis of mobility region from pBR322
    242..310     -  CDS            lacZα (fragment): LacZα fragment of β-galactosidase; lacZ fragment
    382..580     -  mobile_element Tn7R (fragment): mini-Tn7 element (right end of the Tn7 transposon) Tn7
    584..608     -  misc_feature   MCS (fragment): pBluescript multiple cloning site
    629..723     +  terminator     lambda t0 terminator: transcription terminator from phage lambda
    733..762     +  CDS            CmR (fragment): chloramphenicol acetyltransferase confers resistance to chloramphenicol
    826..912     +  terminator     rrnB T1 terminator: Escherichia coli rrnB; transcription terminator T1 from the E. coli rrnB gene
    972..1005    +  protein_bind   FRT (minimal): supports FLP-mediated excision but not integration (Turan and Bode, 2011) FLP recombinase from the Saccharomyces cerevisiae 2μ plasmid
   1135..1668    -  CDS            GmR: gentamycin acetyltransferase; aacC1; confers resistance to gentamycin
   1857..1885    -  promoter       Pc promoter: intI1 (promoter lies within the coding sequence); class 1 integron promoter
   1926..1973    +  protein_bind   FRT: FLP-mediated recombination occurs in the 8-bp core sequence TCTAGAAA (Turan and Bode, 2011). FLP recombinase from the Saccharomyces cerevisiae 2μ plasmid
   2035..2121    -  terminator     rrnB T1 terminator: Escherichia coli rrnB; transcription terminator T1 from the E. coli rrnB gene
   2185..2214    -  CDS            CmR (fragment): chloramphenicol acetyltransferase confers resistance to chloramphenicol
   2224..2318    -  terminator     lambda t0 terminator: transcription terminator from phage lambda
   2344..3060    -  CDS            ECFP: ECFP is a basic (constitutively fluorescent) cyan fluorescent protein published in 1996, derived from Aequorea victoria. It has low acid sensitivity.
   3097..3113    -  protein_bind   lac operator: The lac repressor binds to the lac operator to inhibit transcription in E. coli. This inhibition can be relieved by adding lactose or isopropyl-β-D-thiogalactopyranoside (IPTG). lac repressor encoded by lacI
   3130..3146    -  protein_bind   lac operator: The lac repressor binds to the lac operator to inhibit transcription in E. coli. This inhibition can be relieved by adding lactose or isopropyl-β-D-thiogalactopyranoside (IPTG). lac repressor encoded by lacI
   3278..3355    +  promoter       AmpR promoter (fragment): bla
   3381..3546    -  mobile_element Tn7L: mini-Tn7 element (left end of the Tn7 transposon) Tn7
   3579..3633    -  CDS            lacI (fragment): lac repressor; lacI; The lac repressor binds to the lac operator to inhibit transcription in E. coli. This inhibition can be relieved by adding lactose or isopropyl-β-D-thiogalactopyranoside (IPTG).
   3705..3813    -  oriT           oriT: incP origin of transfer
   4045..4633    -  rep_origin     ori: high-copy-number ColE1/pMB1/pBR322/pUC origin of replication
   4804..5664    -  CDS            AmpR: β-lactamase; bla; confers resistance to ampicillin, carbenicillin, and related antibiotics
   5665..5769    -  promoter       AmpR promoter: bla
   5864..35      +  CDS            rop (fragment) (across the origin): Rop protein, which maintains plasmids at low copy number; rop
>Addgene plasmid #65030 | pUC18T-mini-Tn7T-Gm-ecfp | depositor full sequence | sequence record 121769 | pUC18T-mini-Tn7T-Gm-ecfp sequence 5864 bps
TCGCGCGTTTCGGTGATGACGGTGAAAACCTCTGACACATGCAGCTCCCGGAGACGGTCACAGCTTGTCT
GTAAGCGGATGCCGGGAGCAGACAAGCCCGTCAGGGCGCGTCAGCGGGTGTTGGCGGGTGTCGGGGCTGG
CTTAACTATGCGGCATCAGAGCAGATTGTACTGAGAGTGCACCATATGCGGTGTGAAATACCGCACAGAT
GCGTAAGGAGAAAATACCGCATCAGGCGCCATTCGCCATTCAGGCTGCGCAACTGTTGGGAAGGGCGATC
GGTGCGGGCCTCTTCGCTATTACGCCAGCTAGAGGACCAGCCGCGTAACCTGGCAAAATCGGTTACGGTT
GAGTAATAAATGGATGCCCTGCGTAAGCAGGTGTGGGCGGACAATAAAGTCTTAAACTGAACAAAATAGA
TCTAAACTATGACAATAAAGTCTTAAACTAGACAGAATAGTTGTAAACTGAAATCAGTCCAGTTATGCTG
TGAAAAAGCATACTGGACTTTTGTTATGGCTAAAGCAAACTCTTCATTTTCTGAAGTGCAAATTGCCCGT
CGTATTAAAGAGGGGCGTGGGGTTCGAGGTCGACGGTATCGATAAGCTAGCTTAATTAGCTGAGCTTGGA
CTCCTGTTGATAGATCCAGTAATGACCTCAGAACTCCATCTGGATTTGTTCAGAACGCTCGGTTGCCGCC
GGGCGTTTTTTATTGGTGAGAATCCAAGCTAGACTGCGATGAGTGGCAGGGCGGGGCGTAATTTTTTTAA
GGCAGTTATTGGTGCCCTTAAACGCCTGGGGTAATGACTCTCTAGCTTGAGGCATCAAATAAAACGAAAG
GCTCAGTCGAAAGACTGGGCCTTTCGTTTTATCTGTTGTTTGTCGGTGAACGCTCTCCTGAGTAGGACAA
ATCCGCCGCTAGGAGCTTGCGGCCCGGACGATCGAATTGGGGATCTTGAAGTACCTATTCCGAAGTTCCT
ATTCTCTAGAAAGTATAGGAACTTCAGAGCGCTTTTGAAGCTGATGTGCTTAAAAACTTACTCAATGGAA
TTCTAGATCGAATTGGCCGCGGCGTTGTGACAATTTACCGAACAACTCCGCGGCCGGGAAGCCGATCTCG
GCTTGAACGAATTGTTAGGTGGCGGTACTTGGGTCGATATCAAAGTGCATCACTTCTTCCCGTATGCCCA
ACTTTGTATAGAGAGCCACTGCGGGATCGTCACCGTAATCTGCTTGCACGTAGATCACATAAGCACCAAG
CGCGTTGGCCTCATGCTTGAGGAGATTGATGAGCGCGGTGGCAATGCCCTGCCTCCGGTGCTCGCCGGAG
ACTGCGAGATCATAGATATAGATCTCACTACGCGGCTGCTCAAACCTGGGCAGAACGTAAGCCGCGAGAG
CGCCAACAACCGCTTCTTGGTCGAAGGCAGCAAGCGCGATGAATGTCTTACTACGGAGCAAGTTCCCGAG
GTAATCGGAGTCCGGCTGATGTTGGGAGTAGGTGGCTACGTCTCCGAACTCACGACCGAAAAGATCAAGA
GCAGCCCGCATGGATTTGACTTGGTCAGGGCCGAGCCTACATGTGCGAATGATGCCCATACTTGAGCCAC
CTAACTTTGTTTTAGGGCGACTGCCCTGCTGCGTAACATCGTTGCTGCTGCGTAACATCGTTGCTGCTCC
ATAACATCAAACATCGACCCACGGCGTAACGCGCTTGCTGCTTGGATGCCCGAGGCATAGACTGTACAAA
AAAACAGTCATAACAAGCCATGAAAACCGCCACTGCGCCGTTACCACCGCTGCGTTCGGTCAAGGTTCTG
GACCAGTTGCGTGAGCGCATACGCTACTTGCATTACAGTTTACGAACCGAACAGGCTTATGTCAATTCGA
TCCATTGCTGTTGACAAAGGGAATCAGGGGATCTTGAAGTTCCTATTCCGAAGTTCCTATTCTCTAGAAA
GTATAGGAACTTCAGAGCGCTTTTGAAGCTAATTCGATCATGCATGAGCTCGGGCCGCAAGCTCCTAGCG
GCGGATTTGTCCTACTCAGGAGAGCGTTCACCGACAAACAACAGATAAAACGAAAGGCCCAGTCTTTCGA
CTGAGCCTTTCGTTTTATTTGATGCCTCAAGCTAGAGAGTCATTACCCCAGGCGTTTAAGGGCACCAATA
ACTGCCTTAAAAAAATTACGCCCCGCCCTGCCACTCATCGCAGTCTAGCTTGGATTCTCACCAATAAAAA
ACGCCCGGCGGCAACCGAGCGTTCTGAACAAATCCAGATGGAGTTCTGAGGTCATTACTGGATCTATCAA
CAGGAGTCCAAGCTCAGCTAATTAAGCTTATTACTTGTACAGCTCGTCCATGCCGAGAGTGATCCCGGCG
GCGGTCACGAACTCCAGCAGGACCATGTGATCGCGCTTCTCGTTGGGGTCTTTGCTCAGGGCGGACTGGG
TGCTCAGGTAGTGGTTGTCGGGCAGCAGCACGGGGCCGTCGCCGATGGGGGTGTTCTGCTGGTAGTGGTC
GGCGAGCTGCACGCTGCCGTCCTCGATGTTGTGGCGGATCTTGAAGTTGGCCTTGATGCCGTTCTTCTGC
TTGTCGGCGGTGATATAGACGTTGTGGCTGATGTAGTTGTACTCCAGCTTGTGCCCCAGGATGTTGCCGT
CCTCCTTGAAGTCGATGCCCTTCAGCTCGATGCGGTTCACCAGGGTGTCGCCCTCGAACTTCACCTCGGC
GCGGGTCTTGTAGTTGCCGTCGTCCTTGAAGAAGATGGTGCGCTCCTGGACGTAGCCTTCGGGCATGGCG
GACTTGAAGAAGTCGTGCTGCTTCATGTGGTCGGGGTAGCGGCTGAAGCACTGCACGCCCCAGGTCAGGG
TGGTCACGAGGGTGGGCCAGGGCACGGGCAGCTTGCCGGTGGTGCAGATGAACTTCAGGGTCAGCTTGCC
GTAGGTGGCATCGCCCTCGCCCTCGCCGGACACGCTGAACTTGTGGCCGTTTACGTCGCCGTCCAGCTCG
ACCAGGATGGGCACCACCCCGGTGAACAGCTCCTCGCCCTTGCTCAGCATGCTTAATTTCTCCTCTTTAA
TTCTAGATGTGTGAAATTGTTATCCGCTCACAATTGAATCTAAGTATCATTGTTATCCGCTCACAAGTCA
ACACTCTTTTTGATAAATTTTCTCGAGGTGAAGACGAAAGGGCCTCGTGATACGCCTATTTTTATAGGTT
AATGTCATGATAATAATGGTTTCTTAGACGTCAGGTGGCACTTTTCGGGGAAATGTGCGCGGAACCCCTA
TTTGTTTATTTTTCTAAATACATTCAAATATGTATCCGCTCATGAGACAATAACCCTGATAAATGGTACC
TCGCGAAGGCCTTGCAGGCCAACCAGATAAGTGAAATCTAGTTCCAAACTATTTTGTCATTTTTAATTTT
CGTATTAGCTTACGACGCTACACCCAGTTCCCATCTATTTTGTCACTCTTCCCTAAATAATCCTTAAAAA
CTCCATTTCCACCCCTCCCAGTTCCCAACTATTTTGTCCGCCCACAGCGGGGCATTTTTCTTCCTGTTAT
GTTTGGGCGCTGCATTAATGAATCGGCCAACGCGCGGGGAGAGGCGGTTTGCGTATTGGGCGCTCTTCCG
CTTCCTCGCTCACTGACCCGCTGCGCTCGGTCGTTCGGCTGCGGCGAGCGGTATCAGAGCTTATCGGCCA
GCCTCGCAGAGCAGGATTCCCGTTGAGCACCGCCAGGTGCGAATAAGGGACAGTGAAGAAGGAACACCCG
CTCGCGGGTGGGCCTACTTCACCTATCCTGCCCGGCTGACGCCGTTGGATACACCAAGGAAAGTCTACAC
GAACCCTTTGGCAAAATCCTGTATATCGTGCGAAAAAGGATGGATATACCGAAAAAATCGCTATAATGAC
CCCGAAGCAGGGTTATGCAGCGGAAAGTATACCTTAAGGAATCCCCTGATAACGCAGGAAAGAACATGTG
AGCAAAAGGCCAGCAAAAGGCCAGGAACCGTAAAAAGGCCGCGTTGCTGGCGTTTTTCCATAGGCTCCGC
CCCCCTGACGAGCATCACAAAAATCGACGCTCGAGTCAGAGGTGGCGAAACCCGACAGGACTATAAAGAT
ACCAGGCGTTTCCCCCTGGAAGCTCCCTCGTGCGCTCTCCTGTTCCGACCCTGCCGCTTACCGGATACCT
GTCCGCCTTTCTCCCTTCGGGAAGCGTGGCGCTTTCTCATAGCTCACGCTGTAGGTATCTCAGTTCGGTG
TAGGTCGTTCGCTCCAAGCTGGGCTGTGTGCACGAACCCCCCGTTCAGCCCGACCGCTGCGCCTTATCCG
GTAACTATCGTCTTGAGTCCAACCCGGTAAGACACGACTTATCGCCACTGGCAGCAGCCACTGGTAACAG
GATTAGCAGAGCGAGGTATGTAGGCGGTGCTACAGAGTTCTTGAAGTGGTGGCCTAACTACGGCTACACT
AGAAGGACAGTATTTGGTATCTGCGCTCTGCTGAAGCCAGTTACCTTCGGAAAAAGAGTTGGTAGCTCTT
GATCCGGCAAACAAACCACCGCTGGTAGCGGTGGTTTTTTTGTTTGCAAGCAGCAGATTACGCGCAGAAA
AAAAGGATCTCAAGAAGATCCTTTGATCTTTTCTACGGGGTCTGACGCTCAGTGGAACGAAAACTCACGT
TAAGGGATTTTGGTCATGAGATTATCAAAAAGGATCTTCACCTAGATCCTTTTAAATTAAAAATGAAGTT
TTAAATCAATCTAAAGTATATATGAGTAAACTTGGTCTGACAGTTACCAATGCTTAATCAGTGAGGCACC
TATCTCAGCGATCTGTCTATTTCGTTCATCCATAGTTGCCTGACTCCCCGTCGTGTAGATAACTACGATA
CGGGAGGGCTTACCATCTGGCCCCAGTGCTGCAATGATACCGCGAGACCCACGCTCACCGGCTCCAGATT
TATCAGCAATAAACCAGCCAGCCGGAAGGGCCGAGCGCAGAAGTGGTCCTGCAACTTTATCCGCCTCCAT
CCAGTCTATTAATTGTTGCCGGGAAGCTAGAGTAAGTAGTTCGCCAGTTAATAGTTTGCGCAACGTTGTT
GCCATTGCTACAGGCATCGTGGTGTCACGCTCGTCGTTTGGTATGGCTTCATTCAGCTCCGGTTCCCAAC
GATCAAGGCGAGTTACATGATCCCCCATGTTGTGCAAAAAAGCGGTTAGCTCCTTCGGTCCTCCGATCGT
TGTCAGAAGTAAGTTGGCCGCAGTGTTATCACTCATGGTTATGGCAGCACTGCATAATTCTCTTACTGTC
ATGCCATCCGTAAGATGCTTTTCTGTGACTGGTGAGTACTCAACCAAGTCATTCTGAGAATAGTGTATGC
GGCGACCGAGTTGCTCTTGCCCGGCGTCAATACGGGATAATACCGCGCCACATAGCAGAACTTTAAAAGT
GCTCATCATTGGAAAACGTTCTTCGGGGCGAAAACTCTCAAGGATCTTACCGCTGTTGAGATCCAGTTCG
ATGTAACCCACTCGTGCACCCAACTGATCTTCAGCATCTTTTACTTTCACCAGCGTTTCTGGGTGAGCAA
AAACAGGAAGGCAAAATGCCGCAAAAAAGGGAATAAGGGCGACACGGAAATGTTGAATACTCATACTCTT
CCTTTTTCAATATTATTGAAGCATTTATCAGGGTTATTGTCTCATGAGCGGATACATATTTGAATGTATT
TAGAAAAATAAACAAATAGGGGTTCCGCGCACATTTCCCCGAAAAGTGCCACCTGACGTCTAAGAAACCA
TTATTATCATGACATTAACCTATAAAAATAGGCGTATCACGAGGCCCTTTCGTC
