>Addgene plasmid #65030 | pUC18T-mini-Tn7T-Gm-ecfp | addgene partial sequence | sequence record 112961 | LacZ-F2 5'-cctcttcgctattacgccag-3'
TGGATGCCCTGCGTAAGCAGGTGTGGGCGGACAATAAAGTCTTAAACTGAACAAAATAGATCTAAACTAT
GACAATAAAGTCTTAAACTAGACAGAATAGTTGTAAACTGAAATCAGTCCAGTTATGCTGTGAAAAAGCA
TACTGGACTTTTGTTATGGCTAAAGCAAACTCTTCATTTTCTGAAGTGCAAATTGCCCGTCGTATTAAAG
AGGGGCGTGGGGTTCGAGGTCGACGGTATCGATAAGCTAGCTTAATTAGCTGAGCTTGGACTCCTGTTGA
TAGATCCAGTAATGACCTCAGAACTCCATCTGGATTTGTTCAGAACGCTCGGTTGCCGCCGGGCGTTTTT
TATTGGTGAGAATCCAAGCTAGACTGCGATGAGTGGCAGGGCGGGGCGTAATTTTTTTAAGGCAGTTATT
GGTGCCCTTAAACGCCTGGGGTAATGACTCTCTAGCTTGAGGCATCAAATAAAACGAAAGGCTCAGTCGA
AAGACTGGGCCTTTCGTTTTATCTGTTGTTTGTCGGTGAACGCTCTCCTGAGTAGGACAAATCCGCCGCT
AGGAGCTTGCGGCCCGGACGATCGAATTGGGGATCTTGAAGTACCTATTCCGAAGTTCCTATTCTCTAGA
AAGTATA
