>Addgene plasmid #65030 | pUC18T-mini-Tn7T-Gm-ecfp | addgene partial sequence | sequence record 115179 | EGFP-N 5'-CGTCGCCGTCCAGCTCGACCAG-3'
GCTCAGCATGCTTAATTTCTCCTCTTTAATTCTAGATGTGTGAAATTGTTATCCGCTCACAATTGAATCT
AAGTATCATTGTTATCCGCTCACAAGTCAACACTCTTTTTGATAAATTTTCTCGAGGTGAAGACGAAAGG
GCCTCGTGATACGCCTATTTTTATAGGTTAATGTCATGATAATAATGGTTTCTTAGACGTCAGGTGGCAC
TTTTCGGGGAAATGTGCGCGGAACCCCTATTTGTTTATTTTTCTAAATACATTCAAATATGTATCCGCTC
ATGAGACAATAACCCTGATAAATGGTACCTCGCGAAGGCCTTGCAGGCCAACCAGATAAGTGAAATCTAG
TTCCAAACTATTTTGTCATTTTTAATTTTCGTATTAGCTTACGACGCTACACCCAGTTCCCATCTATTTT
GTCACTCTTCCCTAAATAATCCTTAAAAACTCCATTTCCACCCCTCCCAGTTCCCAACTATTTTGTCCGC
CCACAGCGGGGCATTTTTCTTCCTGTTATGTTTGGGCGCTGCATTAATGAATCGGCCAACGCGCGGGGAG
AGGCGGTTTGCGTATTGGGCGCTCTTCCGCTTCCTCGCTCACTGACCCGCTGCGCTCGGTCGTTCGGCTG
CGGCGAGCGGTATCAGAGCTTATCGGCCAGCCTCGCAGAGCAGGATTCCCGTTGAGCACCGCCAGGTGC
