>Addgene plasmid #65030 | pUC18T-mini-Tn7T-Gm-ecfp | addgene partial sequence | sequence record 115189 | EGFP-C 5'-CATGGTCCTGCTGGAGTTCGTG-3'
GTAATAAGCTTAATTAGCTGAGCTTGGACTCCTGTTGATAGATCCAGTAATGACCTCAGAACTCCATCTG
GATTTGTTCAGAACGCTCGGTTGCCGCCGGGCGTTTTTTATTGGTGAGAATCCAAGCTAGACTGCGATGA
GTGGCAGGGCGGGGCGTAATTTTTTTAAGGCAGTTATTGGTGCCCTTAAACGCCTGGGGTAATGACTCTC
TAGCTTGAGGCATCAAATAAAACGAAAGGCTCAGTCGAAAGACTGGGCCTTTCGTTTTATCTGTTGTTTG
TCGGTGAACGCTCTCCTGAGTAGGACAAATCCGCCGCTAGGAGCTTGCGGCCCGAGCTCATGCATGATCG
AATTAGCTTCAAAAGCGCTCTGAAGTTCCTATACTTTCTAGAGAATAGGAACTTCGGAATAGGAACTTCA
AGATCCCCTGATTCCCTTTGTCAACAGCAATGGATCGAATTGACATAAGCCTGTTCGGTTCGTAAACTGT
AATGCAAGTAGCGTATGCGCTCACGCAACTGGTCCAGAACCTTGACCGAACGCAGCGGTGGTAACGGCGC
AGTGGCGGTTTTCATGGCTTGTTATGACTGTTTTTTTGTACAGTCTATGCCTCGGGCATCCAAGCAGCAA
GCGCGTTACGCCGTGGGTCGATGTTTGATGTTATGGAGCAGCAACGATGTTACGCAGCAGCAACGATGTT
ACGCAGCAGGGCAGTCG
